>Addgene plasmid #126829 | Po_CyRPA-Cd4-bio-His | addgene full sequence | sequence record 245771 | Addgene NGS Result
GTGATGCGGTTTTGGCAGTACACCAATGGGCGTGGATAGCGGTTTGACTCACGGGGATTTCCAAGTCTCC
ACCCCATTGACGTCAATGGGAGTTTGTTTTGGCACCAAAATCAACGGGACTTTCCAAAATGTCGTAATAA
CCCCGCCCCGTTGACGCAAATGGGCGGTAGGCGTGTACGGTGGGAGGTCTATATAAGCAGAGCTCGTTTA
GTGAACCGTCAGATCCTCACTCTCTTCCGCATCGCTGTCTGCGAGGGCCAGCTGTTGGGCTCGCGGTTGA
GGACAAACTCTTCGCGGTCTTTCCAGTACTCTTGGATCGGAAACCCGTCGGCCTCCGAACGGTACTCCGC
CACCGAGGGACCTGAGCGAGTCCGCATCGACCGGATCGGAAAACCTCTCGAGAAAGGCGTCTAACCAGTC
ACAGTCGCAAGGTAGGCTGAGCACCGTGGCGGGCGGCAGCGGGTGGCGGTCGGGGTTGTTTCTGGCGGAG
GTGCTGCTGATGATGTAATTAAAGTAGGCGGTCTTGAGACGGCGGATGGTCGAGGTGAGGTGTGGCAGGC
TTGAGATCCAGCTGTTGGGGTGAGTACTCCCTCTCAAAAGCGGGCATTACTTCTGCGCTAAGATTGTCAG
TTTCCAAAAACGAGGAGGATTTGATATTCACCTGGCCCGATCTGGCCATACACTTGAGTGACAATGACAT
CCACTTTGCCTTTCTCTCCACAGGTGTCCACTCCCAGGTCCAAGTTTGCCACCATGGAGTTTCAGACCCA
GGTACTCATGTCCCTGCTGCTCTGCATGTCTGGTGCGGCCGCCAGCTCTACAAAGAATGGCGCCGTGATC
CTGATCAACGACGACATCAGCACCGTGACCGACGAGAAGTACTGTATGCAGGACAGCTACTTCCTGTTCC
ACGACGAGCTGTACAAGATCTGCATCCAGCACCTCATCAAGAACGACATCGAGATCAGCATCTACGTGCA
GAAAGAAGTGAAGAACAGCTGGGAGACACAGGAAGAACTGATCAGCGACGTGAACACCAAGAAGCCCTTC
AGCCTGCACACCTACATCGACGACAATGAGATCGTGATCATCATGTGCAAATGCGTGAACGACCTGAGCA
TCGACCGGAACGAGTGCTACAGATGGGACAGCACCAACGGCAATTTCTTCAAGAAAGAGGACATCACCAT
CCCCGACAGCGCCTTCAACAAGCGGCGGATGACCAGCTACACCCTGTACCCTCTGACCATCTCCACCAAG
AAAATCCTGCTGCTGTGCGGCATCAACATCGACCCCTACGTGCCCCAGAAGAAAGAAGAGTTCATCTACT
GCATCGGCAGCGAGGACCGGGGCAAGACCTGGATGCGGAAGGTGCAGATCATCTACGAGGGCTTCCAGCC
CAATGGCATCTACTACCACCTGACCCCTCACATCTTCAACGATGAGCTGGGCTTCCACTTCTACAGCCTC
GTGGGCGCCAACAATGCTGGCGTGGGCGGCGAGTACATCGTGTGCAAGCCTGAGAAGGGCATGCTGTACC
GGATGAAGTGCGAGAACGCCAACCTGGGCAAAGAGGGCAAGAGCCTGCAGGACCTGACCAAGATGAACGG
CTACTATATCGCCTCCTACGTGAACAAAGAAAAGTCCAATGAGTGCTACCTGTACTACACCAGCGAGAAT
GCCATCATCCTGAACCCCAAGAAACAGGGCTACCTGATGAATGGCTGCTACAGCGGCTTCTTCGTGAAGA
TCAACGAGGCCAGCACCCTGTTTATCTACGCCCCTGACTACGGCACCTACAACATCCACACCATCAAGTA
CATGCGCTACGATGGCGCGCCGTCGACCTCCATCACGGCCTATAAGAGTGAGGGGGAGTCAGCGGAGTTC
TCCTTCCCACTCAACCTTGGAGAGGAAAGCCTGCAGGGAGAGTTGAGATGGAAGGCAGAGAAGGCTCCTT
CTTCCCAGTCCTGGATCACCTTCTCCCTAAAGAACCAAAAGGTGTCTGTGCAGAAGTCTACTAGCAACCC
CAAGTTCCAGCTGTCCGAAACGCTCCCACTCACCCTTCAGATACCCCAGGTCTCCCTTCAGTTTGCTGGT
TCTGGCAACCTGACCCTGACTCTGGACAGAGGGATACTGTATCAGGAAGTGAACCTGGTGGTGATGAAAG
TGACTCAGCCCGACAGCAACACTTTGACCTGTGAGGTGATGGGACCCACCTCACCCAAGATGAGACTGAT
CTTGAAGCAGGAGAATCAGGAGGCCAGGGTCTCCAGGCAGGAGAAAGTGATTCAAGTGCAGGCCCCTGAA
GCAGGGGTGTGGCAATGTCTACTGAGTGAAGGTGAAGAGGTCAAGATGGACTCCAAGATCCAGGTTTTAT
CCAAAGGGTTGAATTCCGGCAGCCTGCACCACATCCTGGACGCCCAGAAGATGCTGTGGAACCACAGGGA
CAGGAACCTGCCTCCTCTGGCCCCTCTGGGCCCCCACCACCATCACCACCATTGAGTCTAGACACGTGAT
TAATTAAGGATCCCCCGACCTCGACCTCTGGCTAATAAAGGAAATTTATTTTCATTGCAATAGTGTGTTG
GAATTTTTTGTGTCTCTCACTCGGAAGGACATATGGGAGGGCAAATCATTTGGTCGAGATCCCTCGGAGA
TCTCTAGCTAGAGGATCGATCCCCGCCCCGGACGAACTAAACCTGACTACGACATCTCTGCCCCTTCTTC
GCGGGGCAGTGCATGTAATCCCTTCAGTTGGTTGGTACAACTTGCCAACTGGGCCCTGTTCCACATGTGA
CACGGGGGGGGACCAAACACAAAGGGGTTCTCTGACTGTAGTTGACATCCTTATAAATGGATGTGCACAT
TTGCCAACACTGAGTGGCTTTCATCCTGGAGCAGACTTTGCAGTCTGTGGACTGCAACACAACATTGCCT
TTATGTGTAACTCTTGGCTGAAGCTCTTACACCAATGCTGGGGGACATGTACCTCCCAGGGGCCCAGGAA
GACTACGGGAGGCTACACCAACGTCAATCAGAGGGGCCTGTGTAGCTACCGATAAGCGGACCCTCAAGAG
GGCATTAGCAATAGTGTTTATAAGGCCCCCTTGTTAACCCTAAACGGGTAGCATATGCTTCCCGGGTAGT
AGTATATACTATCCAGACTAACCCTAATTCAATAGCATATGTTACCCAACGGGAAGCATATGCTATCGAA
TTAGGGTTAGTAAAAGGGTCCTAAGGAACAGCGATATCTCCCACCCCATGAGCTGTCACGGTTTTATTTA
CATGGGGTCAGGATTCCACGAGGGTAGTGAACCATTTTAGTCACAAGGGCAGTGGCTGAAGATCAAGGAG
CGGGCAGTGAACTCTCCTGAATCTTCGCCTGCTTCTTCATTCTCCTTCGTTTAGCTAATAGAATAACTGC
TGAGTTGTGAACAGTAAGGTGTATGTGAGGTGCTCGAAAACAAGGTTTCAGGTGACGCCCCCAGAATAAA
ATTTGGACGGGGGGTTCAGTGGTGGCATTGTGCTATGACACCAATATAACCCTCACAAACCCCTTGGGCA
ATAAATACTAGTGTAGGAATGAAACATTCTGAATATCTTTAACAATAGAAATCCATGGGGTGGGGACAAG
CCGTAAAGACTGGATGTCCATCTCACACGAATTTATGGCTATGGGCAACACATAATCCTAGTGCAATATG
ATACTGGGGTTATTAAGATGTGTCCCAGGCAGGGACCAAGACAGGTGAACCATGTTGTTACACTCTATTT
GTAACAAGGGGAAAGAGAGTGGACGCCGACAGCAGCGGACTCCACTGGTTGTCTCTAACACCCCCGAAAA
TTAAACGGGGCTCCACGCCAATGGGGCCCATAAACAAAGACAAGTGGCCACTCTTTTTTTTGAAATTGTG
GAGTGGGGGCACGCGTCAGCCCCCACACGCCGCCCTGCGGTTTTGGACTGTAAAATAAGGGTGTAATAAC
TTGGCTGATTGTAACCCCGCTAACCACTGCGGTCAAACCACTTGCCCACAAAACCACTAATGGCACCCCG
GGGAATACCTGCATAAGTAGGTGGGCGGGCCAAGATAGGGGCGCGATTGCTGCGATCTGGAGGACAAATT
ACACACACTTGCGCCTGAGCGCCAAGCACAGGGTTGTTGGTCCTCATATTCACGAGGTCGCTGAGAGCAC
GGTGGGCTAATGTTGCCATGGGTAGCATATACTACCCAAATATCTGGATAGCATATGCTATCCTAATCTA
TATCTGGGTAGCATAGGCTATCCTAATCTATATCTGGGTAGCATATGCTATCCTAATCTATATCTGGGTA
GTATATGCTATCCTAATTTATATCTGGGTAGCATAGGCTATCCTAATCTATATCTGGGTAGCATATGCTA
TCCTAATCTATATCTGGGTAGTATATGCTATCCTAATCTGTATCCGGGTAGCATATGCTATCCTAATAGA
GATTAGGGTAGTATATGCTATCCTAATTTATATCTGGGTAGCATATACTACCCAAATATCTGGATAGCAT
ATGCTATCCTAATCTATATCTGGGTAGCATATGCTATCCTAATCTATATCTGGGTAGCATAGGCTATCCT
AATCTATATCTGGGTAGCATATGCTATCCTAATCTATATCTGGGTAGTATATGCTATCCTAATTTATATC
TGGGTAGCATAGGCTATCCTAATCTATATCTGGGTAGCATATGCTATCCTAATCTATATCTGGGTAGTAT
ATGCTATCCTAATCTGTATCCGGGTAGCATATGCTATCCTCATGATAAGCTGTCAAACATGAGAATTTTC
TTGAAGACGAAAGGGCCTCGTGATACGCCTATTTTTATAGGTTAATGTCATGATAATAATGGTTTCTTAG
ACGTCAGGTGGCACTTTTCGGGGAAATGTGCGCGGAACCCCTATTTGTTTATTTTTCTAAATACATTCAA
ATATGTATCCGCTCATGAGACAATAACCCTGATAAATGCTTCAATAATATTGAAAAAGGAAGAGTATGAG
TATTCAACATTTCCGTGTCGCCCTTATTCCCTTTTTTGCGGCATTTTGCCTTCCTGTTTTTGCTCACCCA
GAAACGCTGGTGAAAGTAAAAGATGCTGAAGATCAGTTGGGTGCACGAGTGGGTTACATCGAACTGGATC
TCAACAGCGGTAAGATCCTTGAGAGTTTTCGCCCCGAAGAACGTTTTCCAATGATGAGCACTTTTAAAGT
TCTGCTATGTGGCGCGGTATTATCCCGTGTTGACGCCGGGCAAGAGCAACTCGGTCGCCGCATACACTAT
TCTCAGAATGACTTGGTTGAGTACTCACCAGTCACAGAAAAGCATCTTACGGATGGCATGACAGTAAGAG
AATTATGCAGTGCTGCCATAACCATGAGTGATAACACTGCGGCCAACTTACTTCTGACAACGATCGGAGG
ACCGAAGGAGCTAACCGCTTTTTTGCACAACATGGGGGATCATGTAACTCGCCTTGATCGTTGGGAACCG
GAGCTGAATGAAGCCATACCAAACGACGAGCGTGACACCACGATGCCTGCAGCAATGGCAACAACGTTGC
GCAAACTATTAACTGGCGAACTACTTACTCTAGCTTCCCGGCAACAATTAATAGACTGGATGGAGGCGGA
TAAAGTTGCAGGACCACTTCTGCGCTCGGCCCTTCCGGCTGGCTGGTTTATTGCTGATAAATCTGGAGCC
GGTGAGCGTGGGTCTCGCGGTATCATTGCAGCACTGGGGCCAGATGGTAAGCCCTCCCGTATCGTAGTTA
TCTACACGACGGGGAGTCAGGCAACTATGGATGAACGAAATAGACAGATCGCTGAGATAGGTGCCTCACT
GATTAAGCATTGGTAACTGTCAGACCAAGTTTACTCATATATACTTTAGATTGATTTAAAACTTCATTTT
TAATTTAAAAGGATCTAGGTGAAGATCCTTTTTGATAATCTCATGACCAAAATCCCTTAACGTGAGTTTT
CGTTCCACTGAGCGTCAGACCCCGTAGAAAAGATCAAAGGATCTTCTTGAGATCCTTTTTTTCTGCGCGT
AATCTGCTGCTTGCAAACAAAAAAACCACCGCTACCAGCGGTGGTTTGTTTGCCGGATCAAGAGCTACCA
ACTCTTTTTCCGAAGGTAACTGGCTTCAGCAGAGCGCAGATACCAAATACTGTTCTTCTAGTGTAGCCGT
AGTTAGGCCACCACTTCAAGAACTCTGTAGCACCGCCTACATACCTCGCTCTGCTAATCCTGTTACCAGT
GGCTGCTGCCAGTGGCGATAAGTCGTGTCTTACCGGGTTGGACTCAAGACGATAGTTACCGGATAAGGCG
CAGCGGTCGGGCTGAACGGGGGGTTCGTGCACACAGCCCAGCTTGGAGCGAACGACCTACACCGAACTGA
GATACCTACAGCGTGAGCTATGAGAAAGCGCCACGCTTCCCGAAGGGAGAAAGGCGGACAGGTATCCGGT
AAGCGGCAGGGTCGGAACAGGAGAGCGCACGAGGGAGCTTCCAGGGGGAAACGCCTGGTATCTTTATAGT
CCTGTCGGGTTTCGCCACCTCTGACTTGAGCGTCGATTTTTGTGATGCTCGTCAGGGGGGCGGAGCCTAT
GGAAAAACGCCAGCAACGCGGCCTTTTTACGGTTCCTGGCCTTTTGCTGGCCTTTTGCTCACATGTTCTT
TCCTGCGTTATCCCCTGATTCTGTGGATAACCGTATTACCGCCTTTGAGTGAGCTGATACCGCTCGCCGC
AGCCGAACGACCGAGCGCAGCGAGTCAGTGAGCGAGGAAGCGGAAGAGCGCCCAATACGCAAACCGCCTC
TCCCCGCGCGTTGGCCGATTCATTAATGCAGCTGGCACGACAGGTTTCCCGACTGGAAAGCGGGCAGTGA
GCGCAACGCAATTAATGTGAGTTAGCTCACTCATTAGGCACCCCAGGCTTTACACTTTATGCTTCCGGCT
CGTATGTTGTGTGGAATTGTGAGCGGATAACAATTTCACACAGGAAACAGCTATGACCATGATTACGCCA
AGCTCTAGCTAGAGGTCGACCAATTCTCATGTTTGACAGCTTATCATCGCAGATCCGGGCAACGTTGTTG
CCATTGCTGCAGGCGCAGAACTGGTAGGTATGGAAGATCTATACATTGAATCAATATTGGCAATTAGCCA
TATTAGTCATTGGTTATATAGCATAAATCAATATTGGCTATTGGCCATTGCATACGTTGTATCTATATCA
TAATATGTACATTTATATTGGCTCATGTCCAATATGACCGCCATGTTGACATTGATTATTGACTAGTTAT
TAATAGTAATCAATTACGGGGTCATTAGTTCATAGCCCATATATGGAGTTCCGCGTTACATAACTTACGG
TAAATGGCCCGCCTGGCTGACCGCCCAACGACCCCCGCCCATTGACGTCAATAATGACGTATGTTCCCAT
AGTAACGCCAATAGGGACTTTCCATTGACGTCAATGGGTGGAGTATTTACGGTAAACTGCCCACTTGGCA
GTACATCAAGTGTATCATATGCCAAGTCCGCCCCCTATTGACGTCAATGACGGTAAATGGCCCGCCTGGC
ATTATGCCCAGTACATGACCTTACGGGACTTTCCTACTTGGCAGTACATCTACGTATTAGTCATCGCTAT
TACCATG
Features (pLannotate 1.2.2; 18 found; start..end, strand, type, name):
      2..201     +  promoter       CMV promoter: human cytomegalovirus (CMV) immediate early promoter
    269..307     +  misc_feature   Ad SA (fragment): adenovirus major late transcript splice acceptor (Friedrich and Soriano, 1991)
    340..549     -  CDS            PTP (fragment): TERM_ADE02 - Experimental evidence at protein level: Swiss-Prot protein existence level 1. Protein covalently bound to the viral DNA that acts as a primer for viral genomic replication by DNA strand displacement. Assembles on the viral origin of replication in an initiation complex with viral polymerase, DBP, host NFIA and host POU2F1/OCT1. During initiation, the polymerase covalently couples the first dCTP with Ser- 580 of pTP. The terminal protein stimulates the template activity over 20 fold compared to protein-free templates. Neo-synthesized viral genomes are linked to two preterminal prot
    580..669     +  intron         chimeric intron (fragment): chimera between introns from adenovirus and immunoglobulin heavy chain genes
    688..734     +  CDS            IgH signal sequence (fragment): signal sequence from the mouse immunoglobulin heavy chain variable region
   1834..2394    +  CDS            Cd4 (fragment): CD4_RAT - Experimental evidence at protein level: Swiss-Prot protein existence level 1. Integral membrane glycoprotein that plays an essential role in the immune response and serves multiple functions in responses against both external and internal offenses. In T-cells, functions primarily as a coreceptor for MHC class II molecule:peptide complex. The antigens presented by class II peptides are derived from extracellular proteins while class I peptides are derived from cytosolic proteins. Interacts simultaneously with the T-cell receptor (TCR) and the MHC class II presented by antigen presenti
   2554..2609    +  polyA_signal   β-globin poly(A) signal: rabbit β-globin polyadenylation signal (Gil and Proudfoot, 1987)
   3123..4804    -  rep_origin     oriP (fragment): Epstein-Barr virus oriP replication origin (Yates et al., 2000)
   4931..5035    +  promoter       AmpR promoter: bla
   5036..5896    +  CDS            AmpR: β-lactamase; bla; confers resistance to ampicillin, carbenicillin, and related antibiotics
   6067..6655    +  rep_origin     ori: high-copy-number ColE1/pMB1/pBR322/pUC origin of replication
   6838..6930    +  CDS            lacI (fragment): lac repressor; lacI; The lac repressor binds to the lac operator to inhibit transcription in E. coli. This inhibition can be relieved by adding lactose or isopropyl-β-D-thiogalactopyranoside (IPTG).
   6943..6964    +  protein_bind   CAP binding site: CAP binding activates transcription in the presence of cAMP. E. coli catabolite activator protein
   6979..7009    +  promoter       lac promoter: promoter for the E. coli lac operon
   7017..7033    +  protein_bind   lac operator: The lac repressor binds to the lac operator to inhibit transcription in E. coli. This inhibition can be relieved by adding lactose or isopropyl-β-D-thiogalactopyranoside (IPTG). lac repressor encoded by lacI
   7103..7119    +  promoter       tet promoter (fragment): E. coli promoter for tetracycline efflux protein gene
   7129..7154    -  CDS            bla(M) (fragment): β-lactamase lacking the signal sequence; bla(M); allows cytosolic expression of β-lactamase
   7328..7707    +  enhancer       CMV enhancer: human cytomegalovirus immediate early enhancer
