[The description below was written by a language model from this plasmid's Addgene catalogue record and pLannotate feature annotations shown in this document.]
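Description:
Po_CyRPA-Cd4-bio-His is a 7.7 kb mammalian expression plasmid built on the pTT3 backbone and designed to produce a secreted, tagged form of the Plasmodium ovale protein CyRPA in mammalian cells. It is maintained in E. coli at high copy through a ColE1/pUC-type origin with ampicillin selection (β-lactamase). The backbone also carries an Epstein-Barr virus oriP element, which can support episomal maintenance and boost transient expression in cells that supply EBNA1. No mammalian selection marker is annotated. Short lac, tet and bla fragments in the feature table appear to be vector remnants with no stated role.

Expression is driven by the CMV enhancer/promoter, which spans the origin of the circular sequence. It is followed by adenovirus-derived leader and splice elements and a chimeric intron, features that typically improve mRNA processing and translation; the reverse-strand "PTP" annotation probably reflects this adenoviral leader region rather than an intended coding sequence. A mouse immunoglobulin heavy chain signal sequence lies at the start of the open reading frame to direct the product into the secretory pathway. The chemically synthesised CyRPA insert of about 1 kb is cloned between retained NotI and AscI sites, in the unannotated interval between the signal sequence and the tag. It is fused at its C terminus to rat Cd4 domains 3 and 4, a biotinylation ("bio") sequence and a 6xHis tag, and the transcript ends at a rabbit β-globin polyadenylation signal. In general these tags provide an antibody-detectable handle, streptavidin capture and nickel-affinity purification. The associated publication describes a panel of recombinant proteins from human-infective Plasmodium species for serological surveillance.
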