Addgene plasmid #126829: Po_CyRPA-Cd4-bio-His
Purpose: Expression of recombinant P. ovale protein in mammalian cells
Depositing lab: Gavin Wright. Depositing organization: Wellcome Sanger Institute. Publication: A panel of recombinant proteins from human-infective Plasmodium species for serological surveillance. Muller-Sienerth N, Shilts J, Kadir KA, Yman V, Homann MV, Asghar M, Ngasala B, Singh B, Farnert A, Wright GJ. Malar J. 2020 Jan 17;19(1):31. doi: 10.1186/s12936-020-3111-5. PubMed 31952523.
Backbone
  Vector backbone: pTT3
  Backbone manufacturer: Yves Durocher, NRC
  Backbone size w/o insert (bp): 6688
  Total vector size (bp): 7707
  Vector type: Mammalian Expression
Growth in bacteria
  Bacterial resistance: Ampicillin, 100 μg/mL
  Growth temperature: 37°C
  Growth strain: DH5alpha
  Copy number: High Copy
Gene/Insert
  Gene/Insert name: CyRPA (alt name: POVCU1_054880)
  Species: Plasmodium ovale
  Insert size (bp): 1019
  GenBank ID: SBS99762.1
  Promoter: CMV
  Tag / fusion protein: ratCd4(d3+4)-bio-6His (C terminal on backbone)
  Cloning method: Restriction Enzyme; 5′ cloning site NotI (not destroyed); 3′ cloning site AscI (not destroyed)
  Sequencing primers: 5′ CMV-F
Resource information
  A portion of this plasmid was derived from a plasmid made by: Insert was chemically synthesised.
Terms and licenses: Academic/Nonprofit Terms; Industry Terms: Not Available to Industry
How to cite: Po_CyRPA-Cd4-bio-His was a gift from Gavin Wright (Addgene plasmid # 126829 ; http://n2t.net/addgene:126829 ; RRID:Addgene_126829)
